>Addgene plasmid #147178 | pGEX-6P-1-HsTNRC6C_1248-1380_P | depositor full sequence | sequence record 289625 | Full Sequence
ACGTTATCGACTGCACGGTGCACCAATGCTTCTGGCGTCAGGCAGCCATCGGAAGCTGTGGTATGGCTGT
GCAGGTCGTAAATCACTGCATAATTCGTGTCGCTCAAGGCGCACTCCCGTTCTGGATAATGTTTTTTGCG
CCGACATCATAACGGTTCTGGCAAATATTCTGAAATGAGCTGTTGACAATTAATCATCGGCTCGTATAAT
GTGTGGAATTGTGAGCGGATAACAATTTCACACAGGAAACAGTATTCATGTCCCCTATACTAGGTTATTG
GAAAATTAAGGGCCTTGTGCAACCCACTCGACTTCTTTTGGAATATCTTGAAGAAAAATATGAAGAGCAT
TTGTATGAGCGCGATGAAGGTGATAAATGGCGAAACAAAAAGTTTGAATTGGGTTTGGAGTTTCCCAATC
TTCCTTATTATATTGATGGTGATGTTAAATTAACACAGTCTATGGCCATCATACGTTATATAGCTGACAA
GCACAACATGTTGGGTGGTTGTCCAAAAGAGCGTGCAGAGATTTCAATGCTTGAAGGAGCGGTTTTGGAT
ATTAGATACGGTGTTTCGAGAATTGCATATAGTAAAGACTTTGAAACTCTCAAAGTTGATTTTCTTAGCA
AGCTACCTGAAATGCTGAAAATGTTCGAAGATCGTTTATGTCATAAAACATATTTAAATGGTGATCATGT
AACCCATCCTGACTTCATGTTGTATGACGCTCTTGATGTTGTTTTATACATGGACCCAATGTGCCTGGAT
GCGTTCCCAAAATTAGTTTGTTTTAAAAAACGTATTGAAGCTATCCCACAAATTGATAAGTACTTGAAAT
CCAGCAAGTATATAGCATGGCCTTTGCAGGGCTGGCAAGCCACGTTTGGTGGTGGCGACCATCCTCCAAA
ATCGGATCTGGAAGTTCTGTTCCAGGGGCCCCTGGGATCCCCTGACCTGCAGACCAAAGAGCAGCAGTCT
TCACCCAACACCTTTGCTCCTTACCCTCTCGCTGGACTGAACCCAAACATGAATGTCAACAGCATGGACA
TGACCGGTGGCTTGTCGGTGAAGGACCCATCCCAGTCCCAGTCACGCCTCCCCCAGTGGACGCACCCCAA
CTCCATGGATAACTTGCCCAGTGCCGCTTCCCCCCTGGAGCAGAACCCTAGCAAGCATGGTGCTATCCCT
GGAGGTCTAAGCATTGGGCCTCCAGGTAAGTCCTCCATTGATGACTCCTATGGCCGGTACGATTTAATCC
AGAACAGTGAGTCACCAGCCAGTCCTCCCGTAGCTGTTCCCCATAGCTGGTCACGTGCCAAATCTGACAG
TGATAAAATCTCAAATGGCTGAGCGGCCGCATCGTGACTGACTGACGATCTGCCTCGCGCGTTTCGGTGA
TGACGGTGAAAACCTCTGACACATGCAGCTCCCGGAGACGGTCACAGCTTGTCTGTAAGCGGATGCCGGG
AGCAGACAAGCCCGTCAGGGCGCGTCAGCGGGTGTTGGCGGGTGTCGGGGCGCAGCCATGACCCAGTCAC
GTAGCGATAGCGGAGTGTATAATTCTTGAAGACGAAAGGGCCTCGTGATACGCCTATTTTTATAGGTTAA
TGTCATGATAATAATGGTTTCTTAGACGTCAGGTGGCACTTTTCGGGGAAATGTGCGCGGAACCCCTATT
TGTTTATTTTTCTAAATACATTCAAATATGTATCCGCTCATGAGACAATAACCCTGATAAATGCTTCAAT
AATATTGAAAAAGGAAGAGTATGAGTATTCAACATTTCCGTGTCGCCCTTATTCCCTTTTTTGCGGCATT
TTGCCTTCCTGTTTTTGCTCACCCAGAAACGCTGGTGAAAGTAAAAGATGCTGAAGATCAGTTGGGTGCA
CGAGTGGGTTACATCGAACTGGATCTCAACAGCGGTAAGATCCTTGAGAGTTTTCGCCCCGAAGAACGTT
TTCCAATGATGAGCACTTTTAAAGTTCTGCTATGTGGCGCGGTATTATCCCGTGTTGACGCCGGGCAAGA
GCAACTCGGTCGCCGCATACACTATTCTCAGAATGACTTGGTTGAGTACTCACCAGTCACAGAAAAGCAT
CTTACGGATGGCATGACAGTAAGAGAATTATGCAGTGCTGCCATAACCATGAGTGATAACACTGCGGCCA
ACTTACTTCTGACAACGATCGGAGGACCGAAGGAGCTAACCGCTTTTTTGCACAACATGGGGGATCATGT
AACTCGCCTTGATCGTTGGGAACCGGAGCTGAATGAAGCCATACCAAACGACGAGCGTGACACCACGATG
CCTGCAGCAATGGCAACAACGTTGCGCAAACTATTAACTGGCGAACTACTTACTCTAGCTTCCCGGCAAC
AATTAATAGACTGGATGGAGGCGGATAAAGTTGCAGGACCACTTCTGCGCTCGGCCCTTCCGGCTGGCTG
GTTTATTGCTGATAAATCTGGAGCCGGTGAGCGTGGGTCTCGCGGTATCATTGCAGCACTGGGGCCAGAT
GGTAAGCCCTCCCGTATCGTAGTTATCTACACGACGGGGAGTCAGGCAACTATGGATGAACGAAATAGAC
AGATCGCTGAGATAGGTGCCTCACTGATTAAGCATTGGTAACTGTCAGACCAAGTTTACTCATATATACT
TTAGATTGATTTAAAACTTCATTTTTAATTTAAAAGGATCTAGGTGAAGATCCTTTTTGATAATCTCATG
ACCAAAATCCCTTAACGTGAGTTTTCGTTCCACTGAGCGTCAGACCCCGTAGAAAAGATCAAAGGATCTT
CTTGAGATCCTTTTTTTCTGCGCGTAATCTGCTGCTTGCAAACAAAAAAACCACCGCTACCAGCGGTGGT
TTGTTTGCCGGATCAAGAGCTACCAACTCTTTTTCCGAAGGTAACTGGCTTCAGCAGAGCGCAGATACCA
AATACTGTCCTTCTAGTGTAGCCGTAGTTAGGCCACCACTTCAAGAACTCTGTAGCACCGCCTACATACC
TCGCTCTGCTAATCCTGTTACCAGTGGCTGCTGCCAGTGGCGATAAGTCGTGTCTTACCGGGTTGGACTC
AAGACGATAGTTACCGGATAAGGCGCAGCGGTCGGGCTGAACGGGGGGTTCGTGCACACAGCCCAGCTTG
GAGCGAACGACCTACACCGAACTGAGATACCTACAGCGTGAGCTATGAGAAAGCGCCACGCTTCCCGAAG
GGAGAAAGGCGGACAGGTATCCGGTAAGCGGCAGGGTCGGAACAGGAGAGCGCACGAGGGAGCTTCCAGG
GGGAAACGCCTGGTATCTTTATAGTCCTGTCGGGTTTCGCCACCTCTGACTTGAGCGTCGATTTTTGTGA
TGCTCGTCAGGGGGGCGGAGCCTATGGAAAAACGCCAGCAACGCGGCCTTTTTACGGTTCCTGGCCTTTT
GCTGGCCTTTTGCTCACATGTTCTTTCCTGCGTTATCCCCTGATTCTGTGGATAACCGTATTACCGCCTT
TGAGTGAGCTGATACCGCTCGCCGCAGCCGAACGACCGAGCGCAGCGAGTCAGTGAGCGAGGAAGCGGAA
GAGCGCCTGATGCGGTATTTTCTCCTTACGCATCTGTGCGGTATTTCACACCGCATAAATTCCGACACCA
TCGAATGGTGCAAAACCTTTCGCGGTATGGCATGATAGCGCCCGGAAGAGAGTCAATTCAGGGTGGTGAA
TGTGAAACCAGTAACGTTATACGATGTCGCAGAGTATGCCGGTGTCTCTTATCAGACCGTTTCCCGCGTG
GTGAACCAGGCCAGCCACGTTTCTGCGAAAACGCGGGAAAAAGTGGAAGCGGCGATGGCGGAGCTGAATT
ACATTCCCAACCGCGTGGCACAACAACTGGCGGGCAAACAGTCGTTGCTGATTGGCGTTGCCACCTCCAG
TCTGGCCCTGCACGCGCCGTCGCAAATTGTCGCGGCGATTAAATCTCGCGCCGATCAACTGGGTGCCAGC
GTGGTGGTGTCGATGGTAGAACGAAGCGGCGTCGAAGCCTGTAAAGCGGCGGTGCACAATCTTCTCGCGC
AACGCGTCAGTGGGCTGATCATTAACTATCCGCTGGATGACCAGGATGCCATTGCTGTGGAAGCTGCCTG
CACTAATGTTCCGGCGTTATTTCTTGATGTCTCTGACCAGACACCCATCAACAGTATTATTTTCTCCCAT
GAAGACGGTACGCGACTGGGCGTGGAGCATCTGGTCGCATTGGGTCACCAGCAAATCGCGCTGTTAGCGG
GCCCATTAAGTTCTGTCTCGGCGCGTCTGCGTCTGGCTGGCTGGCATAAATATCTCACTCGCAATCAAAT
TCAGCCGATAGCGGAACGGGAAGGCGACTGGAGTGCCATGTCCGGTTTTCAACAAACCATGCAAATGCTG
AATGAGGGCATCGTTCCCACTGCGATGCTGGTTGCCAACGATCAGATGGCGCTGGGCGCAATGCGCGCCA
TTACCGAGTCCGGGCTGCGCGTTGGTGCGGATATCTCGGTAGTGGGATACGACGATACCGAAGACAGCTC
ATGTTATATCCCGCCGTCAACCACCATCAAACAGGATTTTCGCCTGCTGGGGCAAACCAGCGTGGACCGC
TTGCTGCAACTCTCTCAGGGCCAGGCGGTGAAGGGCAATCAGCTGTTGCCCGTCTCACTGGTGAAAAGAA
AAACCACCCTGGCGCCCAATACGCAAACCGCCTCTCCCCGCGCGTTGGCCGATTCATTAATGCAGCTGGC
ACGACAGGTTTCCCGACTGGAAAGCGGGCAGTGAGCGCAACGCAATTAATGTGAGTTAGCTCACTCATTA
GGCACCCCAGGCTTTACACTTTATGCTTCCGGCTCGTATGTTGTGTGGAATTGTGAGCGGATAACAATTT
CACACAGGAAACAGCTATGACCATGATTACGGATTCACTGGCCGTCGTTTTACAACGTCGTGACTGGGAA
AACCCTGGCGTTACCCAACTTAATCGCCTTGCAGCACATCCCCCTTTCGCCAGCTGGCGTAATAGCGAAG
AGGCCCGCACCGATCGCCCTTCCCAACAGTTGCGCAGCCTGAATGGCGAATGGCGCTTTGCCTGGTTTCC
GGCACCAGAAGCGGTGCCGGAAAGCTGGCTGGAGTGCGATCTTCCTGAGGCCGATACTGTCGTCGTCCCC
TCAAACTGGCAGATGCACGGTTACGATGCGCCCATCTACACCAACGTAACCTATCCCATTACGGTCAATC
CGCCGTTTGTTCCCACGGAGAATCCGACGGGTTGTTACTCGCTCACATTTAATGTTGATGAAAGCTGGCT
ACAGGAAGGCCAGACGCGAATTATTTTTGATGGCGTTGGAATT
Features (pLannotate 1.2.2; 17 found; start..end, strand, type, name):
      6..107     -  CDS            yciV (fragment): RNAAM_ECOLI - Also known as trpH From Escherichia coli (strain K12).
    183..211     +  promoter       tac promoter: strong E. coli promoter; hybrid between the trp and lac UV5 promoters
    219..235     +  protein_bind   lac operator: The lac repressor binds to the lac operator to inhibit transcription in E. coli. This inhibition can be relieved by adding lactose or isopropyl-β-D-thiogalactopyranoside (IPTG). lac repressor encoded by lacI
    258..911     +  CDS            GST26_SCHJA: Experimental evidence at protein level: Swiss-Prot protein existence level 1. GST isoenzymes appear to play a central role in the parasite detoxification system. Other functions are also suspected including a role in increasing the solubility of haematin in the parasite gut. From Schistosoma japonicum (Blood fluke).
    933..1349    +  CDS            TNRC6C (fragment): TNR6C_HUMAN - Also known as KIAA1582. Experimental evidence at protein level: Swiss-Prot protein existence level 1. Plays a role in RNA-mediated gene silencing by micro-RNAs (miRNAs). Required for miRNA-dependent translational repression of complementary mRNAs by argonaute family proteins. As scaffoldng protein associates with argonaute proteins bound to partially complementary mRNAs and simultaneously can recruit CCR4-NOT and PAN deadenylase complexes. From Homo sapiens (Human).
   1380..1419    +  CDS            rop (fragment): Rop protein, which maintains plasmids at low copy number; rop
   1521..1561    +  misc_feature   bom (fragment): basis of mobility region from pBR322
   1666..1770    +  promoter       AmpR promoter: bla
   1771..2631    +  CDS            AmpR: β-lactamase; bla; confers resistance to ampicillin, carbenicillin, and related antibiotics
   2802..3390    +  rep_origin     ori: high-copy-number ColE1/pMB1/pBR322/pUC origin of replication
   3576..3627    -  misc_feature   bom (fragment): basis of mobility region from pBR322
   3634..3711    +  promoter       lacIq promoter: lacI (mutant); In the lacIq allele, a single base change in the promoter boosts expression of the lacI gene about 10-fold.
   3712..4794    +  CDS            lacI: lac repressor; lacI; The lac repressor binds to the lac operator to inhibit transcription in E. coli. This inhibition can be relieved by adding lactose or isopropyl-β-D-thiogalactopyranoside (IPTG).
   4807..4828    +  protein_bind   CAP binding site: CAP binding activates transcription in the presence of cAMP. E. coli catabolite activator protein
   4843..4873    +  promoter       lac promoter: promoter for the E. coli lac operon
   4881..4897    +  protein_bind   lac operator: The lac repressor binds to the lac operator to inhibit transcription in E. coli. This inhibition can be relieved by adding lactose or isopropyl-β-D-thiogalactopyranoside (IPTG). lac repressor encoded by lacI
   4917..5090    +  CDS            lacZα: LacZα fragment of β-galactosidase; lacZ fragment
