[The description below was written by a language model from this plasmid's Addgene catalogue record and pLannotate feature annotations shown in this document.]
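Description:
pGEX-6P-1-HsTNRC6C_1248-1380_P is a 5,363 nt bacterial expression plasmid for producing a fragment of human TNRC6C as a glutathione S-transferase fusion in E. coli. The catalogue lists the backbone as unknown, but the plasmid name and the annotated features fit a pGEX-6P-1-type vector. A tac promoter with an adjacent lac operator drives the Schistosoma japonicum GST coding sequence, followed in the same orientation by the TNRC6C fragment. The plasmid carries its own lacI gene under the lacIq promoter, so the repressor keeps the tac promoter off until it is relieved by IPTG. It replicates from a ColE1/pMB1-family origin and is selected with ampicillin through the bla gene. The catalogue describes it as low copy. Short rop, bom and yciV fragments and a lac promoter/lacZα segment are backbone remnants with no evident role in expression.

The insert corresponds to residues 1248–1380 of human TNRC6C, numbered according to isoform 2 as noted by the depositor. TNRC6C is a GW182-family scaffold protein in microRNA-mediated silencing. It associates with Argonaute proteins and can recruit the CCR4-NOT and PAN deadenylase complexes. pGEX-6P vectors normally encode a PreScission protease site between GST and the insert for tag removal, but this site is not annotated in the feature table. The short gap between the GST and TNRC6C annotations would be compatible with such a linker. The record states only bacterial expression as the purpose. A GST fusion of this kind suits glutathione affinity purification and pull-down or binding assays. The meaning of the "_P" suffix is not explained, and the depositor sequence may be theoretical or predicted.
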