Addgene plasmid #147178: pGEX-6P-1-HsTNRC6C_1248-1380_P
Purpose: Bacterial Expression of HsTNRC6C_1248-1380
Depositing lab: Elisa Izaurralde. Depositing organization: Max Planck Institute for Developmental Biology.
Backbone
  Vector backbone: Unknown
  Vector type: Bacterial Expression
Growth in bacteria
  Bacterial resistance: Ampicillin, 100 μg/mL
  Growth temperature: 37°C
  Growth strain: DH5alpha
  Copy number: Low Copy
Gene/Insert
  Gene/Insert name: HsTNRC6C_1248-1380
  Species: H. sapiens (human)
  Entrez Gene: TNRC6C
  Cloning method: Unknown
Terms and licenses: Academic/Nonprofit Terms; Industry Terms: Not Available to Industry
Depositor comments: sequence of Hs TNRC6C isoform2 given by NCBI: NM_018996.3. Plasmids from this collection were made available to the research community and donated after the lab closed. Please note that the sequence provided by the depositing laboratory may be theoretical/predicted or based on Sanger sequencing results. There may be discrepancies between sequencing results obtained by Addgene and the depositor sequence. If an Addgene verified sequence is not available, please contact before placing your order to request that our lab fully sequence the plasmid.
How to cite: pGEX-6P-1-HsTNRC6C_1248-1380_P was a gift from Elisa Izaurralde (Addgene plasmid # 147178 ; http://n2t.net/addgene:147178 ; RRID:Addgene_147178)
